Addgene plasmid #72390: pJK631
Purpose: Produces Acetobacter aceti 1023 phosphoribosylpyrophosphate synthetase (AaPrsAH6-insA2), C-terminal His6 tag
Depositing lab: T. J. Kappock. Depositing organization: Purdue University.
Backbone
  Vector backbone: pET23d
  Backbone size w/o insert (bp): 3663
  Total vector size (bp): 4525
  Vector type: Bacterial Expression
Growth in bacteria
  Bacterial resistance: Ampicillin, 100 μg/mL
  Growth temperature: 37°C
  Growth strain: DH5alpha
  Copy number: High Copy
Gene/Insert
  Gene/Insert name: phosphoribosylpyrophosphate synthetase (alt names: prs; AZ09_04840; prsA)
  Species: Acetobacter aceti 1023
  Mutation: inserted Ala2 to facilitate cloning
  GenBank ID: KDE20769.1
  Promoter: T7
  Tag / fusion protein: His6 (C terminal on backbone)
  Cloning method: Restriction Enzyme; 5′ cloning site NcoI (not destroyed); 3′ cloning site XhoI (not destroyed)
  Sequencing primers: 5′ T7 promoter; 3′ T7 terminator
Terms and licenses: Academic/Nonprofit Terms; Industry Terms: Not Available to Industry
How to cite: pJK631 was a gift from T. J. Kappock (Addgene plasmid # 72390 ; http://n2t.net/addgene:72390 ; RRID:Addgene_72390)
