[The description below was written by a language model from this plasmid's Addgene catalogue record and pLannotate feature annotations shown in this document.]
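Description:
pJK631 is a bacterial expression plasmid built on the pET23d backbone for producing phosphoribosylpyrophosphate (PRPP) synthetase from Acetobacter aceti 1023 (prs/prsA) with a C-terminal His6 tag. The 4,525 bp plasmid carries a ColE1/pMB1-type origin for replication in E. coli, together with the pBR322-derived bom region and a rop annotation. The catalogue entry lists it as high copy. Selection is by ampicillin through the β-lactamase gene and its own promoter, and an f1 phage origin is also present, which permits single-stranded DNA production with helper phage.

The prs coding sequence was inserted between the NcoI and XhoI sites, both of which are retained. An alanine codon was added at position 2 to accommodate the NcoI site at the start codon, hence the protein name AaPrsAH6-insA2. Transcription is driven by the bacteriophage T7 promoter, translation starts from the strong T7 gene 10 ribosome binding site, and the T7 terminator closes the unit. Expression therefore requires a host that supplies T7 RNA polymerase. No lac operator is annotated.

The automated annotation labels the insert by homology to the Burkholderia pseudomallei PRPP synthetase, but the record gives Acetobacter aceti as the source. The tag appears as a "9xHis fragment" of 18 nt, which matches the backbone-encoded His6. The short "SET1 fragment" downstream of the tag is probably residual T7 gene 10 sequence in the backbone rather than part of the expressed protein. The enzyme transfers pyrophosphate from ATP to ribose-5-phosphate to form PRPP, and the construct is suited to overexpression and metal-affinity purification of the recombinant protein.
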