Features (pLannotate 1.2.2; 13 found; start..end, strand, type, name):
     12..467     +  rep_origin     f1 ori (sequence partly withheld): f1 bacteriophage origin of replication; arrow indicates direction of (+) strand synthesis
    494..598     +  promoter       AmpR promoter: bla
    599..1459    +  CDS            AmpR: β-lactamase; bla; confers resistance to ampicillin, carbenicillin, and related antibiotics
   1630..2218    +  rep_origin     ori: high-copy-number ColE1/pMB1/pBR322/pUC origin of replication
   2404..2546    -  misc_feature   bom: basis of mobility region from pBR322
   2648..2839    -  CDS            rop: Rop protein, which maintains plasmids at low copy number; rop
   2856..3236    +  CDS            YPB1_ECOLX: Protein predicted: Swiss-Prot protein existence level 4. From Escherichia coli.
   3348..3366    +  promoter       T7 promoter: promoter for bacteriophage T7 RNA polymerase
   3398..3420    +  RBS            RBS: efficient ribosome binding site from bacteriophage T7 gene 10 (Olins and Rangwala, 1989)
   3448..4356    +  CDS            prs: KPRS_BURPS - Experimental evidence at protein level: Swiss-Prot protein existence level 1. Involved in the biosynthesis of the central metabolite phospho-alpha-D-ribosyl-1-pyrophosphate (PRPP) via the transfer of pyrophosphoryl group from ATP to 1-hydroxyl of ribose-5-phosphate (Rib- 5-P). From Burkholderia pseudomallei (strain K96243).
   4369..4386    +  CDS            9xHis (fragment): 9xHis affinity tag
   4396..4445    +  CDS            SET1 (fragment): solubility-enhancement tag derived from T7 phage gene 10B
   4453..4500    +  terminator     T7 terminator: transcription terminator for bacteriophage T7 RNA polymerase
>Addgene plasmid #72390 | pJK631 | depositor full sequence | sequence record 133987 | pJK631 sequence 4525 bps
TGGCGAATGGG
[124 nt withheld, positions 12-135]
C
[91 nt withheld, positions 137-227]
A
[49 nt withheld, positions 229-277]
CCTTTGACGTTGGAGTCCACGTTCTTT
[37 nt withheld, positions 305-341]
ACCCTATCTCGGTCTATTCTTTTGATTTATAAGGGATTTTGCCGATTTCGGCCTATTGGTTAAAAAATGA
GCTGATTTAACAAAAATTTAACGCGAATTTTAACAAAATATTAACGTTTACAATTTCAGGTGGCACTTTT
CGGGGAAATGTGCGCGGAACCCCTATTTGTTTATTTTTCTAAATACATTCAAATATGTATCCGCTCATGA
GACAATAACCCTGATAAATGCTTCAATAATATTGAAAAAGGAAGAGTATGAGTATTCAACATTTCCGTGT
CGCCCTTATTCCCTTTTTTGCGGCATTTTGCCTTCCTGTTTTTGCTCACCCAGAAACGCTGGTGAAAGTA
AAAGATGCTGAAGATCAGTTGGGTGCACGAGTGGGTTACATCGAACTGGATCTCAACAGCGGTAAGATCC
TTGAGAGTTTTCGCCCCGAAGAACGTTTTCCAATGATGAGCACTTTTAAAGTTCTGCTATGTGGCGCGGT
ATTATCCCGTATTGACGCCGGGCAAGAGCAACTCGGTCGCCGCATACACTATTCTCAGAATGACTTGGTT
GAGTACTCACCAGTCACAGAAAAGCATCTTACGGATGGCATGACAGTAAGAGAATTATGCAGTGCTGCCA
TAACCATGAGTGATAACACTGCGGCCAACTTACTTCTGACAACGATCGGAGGACCGAAGGAGCTAACCGC
TTTTTTGCACAACATGGGGGATCATGTAACTCGCCTTGATCGTTGGGAACCGGAGCTGAATGAAGCCATA
CCAAACGACGAGCGTGACACCACGATGCCTGCAGCAATGGCAACAACGTTGCGCAAACTATTAACTGGCG
AACTACTTACTCTAGCTTCCCGGCAACAATTAATAGACTGGATGGAGGCGGATAAAGTTGCAGGACCACT
TCTGCGCTCGGCCCTTCCGGCTGGCTGGTTTATTGCTGATAAATCTGGAGCCGGTGAGCGTGGGTCTCGC
GGTATCATTGCAGCACTGGGGCCAGATGGTAAGCCCTCCCGTATCGTAGTTATCTACACGACGGGGAGTC
AGGCAACTATGGATGAACGAAATAGACAGATCGCTGAGATAGGTGCCTCACTGATTAAGCATTGGTAACT
GTCAGACCAAGTTTACTCATATATACTTTAGATTGATTTAAAACTTCATTTTTAATTTAAAAGGATCTAG
GTGAAGATCCTTTTTGATAATCTCATGACCAAAATCCCTTAACGTGAGTTTTCGTTCCACTGAGCGTCAG
ACCCCGTAGAAAAGATCAAAGGATCTTCTTGAGATCCTTTTTTTCTGCGCGTAATCTGCTGCTTGCAAAC
AAAAAAACCACCGCTACCAGCGGTGGTTTGTTTGCCGGATCAAGAGCTACCAACTCTTTTTCCGAAGGTA
ACTGGCTTCAGCAGAGCGCAGATACCAAATACTGTCCTTCTAGTGTAGCCGTAGTTAGGCCACCACTTCA
AGAACTCTGTAGCACCGCCTACATACCTCGCTCTGCTAATCCTGTTACCAGTGGCTGCTGCCAGTGGCGA
TAAGTCGTGTCTTACCGGGTTGGACTCAAGACGATAGTTACCGGATAAGGCGCAGCGGTCGGGCTGAACG
GGGGGTTCGTGCACACAGCCCAGCTTGGAGCGAACGACCTACACCGAACTGAGATACCTACAGCGTGAGC
TATGAGAAAGCGCCACGCTTCCCGAAGGGAGAAAGGCGGACAGGTATCCGGTAAGCGGCAGGGTCGGAAC
AGGAGAGCGCACGAGGGAGCTTCCAGGGGGAAACGCCTGGTATCTTTATAGTCCTGTCGGGTTTCGCCAC
CTCTGACTTGAGCGTCGATTTTTGTGATGCTCGTCAGGGGGGCGGAGCCTATGGAAAAACGCCAGCAACG
CGGCCTTTTTACGGTTCCTGGCCTTTTGCTGGCCTTTTGCTCACATGTTCTTTCCTGCGTTATCCCCTGA
TTCTGTGGATAACCGTATTACCGCCTTTGAGTGAGCTGATACCGCTCGCCGCAGCCGAACGACCGAGCGC
AGCGAGTCAGTGAGCGAGGAAGCGGAAGAGCGCCTGATGCGGTATTTTCTCCTTACGCATCTGTGCGGTA
TTTCACACCGCATATATGGTGCACTCTCAGTACAATCTGCTCTGATGCCGCATAGTTAAGCCAGTATACA
CTCCGCTATCGCTACGTGACTGGGTCATGGCTGCGCCCCGACACCCGCCAACACCCGCTGACGCGCCCTG
ACGGGCTTGTCTGCTCCCGGCATCCGCTTACAGACAAGCTGTGACCGTCTCCGGGAGCTGCATGTGTCAG
AGGTTTTCACCGTCATCACCGAAACGCGCGAGGCAGCTGCGGTAAAGCTCATCAGCGTGGTCGTGAAGCG
ATTCACAGATGTCTGCCTGTTCATCCGCGTCCAGCTCGTTGAGTTTCTCCAGAAGCGTTAATGTCTGGCT
TCTGATAAAGCGGGCCATGTTAAGGGCGGTTTTTTCCTGTTTGGTCACTGATGCCTCCGTGTAAGGGGGA
TTTCTGTTCATGGGGGTAATGATACCGATGAAACGAGAGAGGATGCTCACGATACGGGTTACTGATGATG
AACATGCCCGGTTACTGGAACGTTGTGAGGGTAAACAACTGGCGGTATGGATGCGGCGGGACCAGAGAAA
AATCACTCAGGGTCAATGCCAGCGCTTCGTTAATACAGATGTAGGTGTTCCACAGGGTAGCCAGCAGCAT
CCTGCGATGCAGATCCGGAACATAATGGTGCAGGGCGCTGACTTCCGCGTTTCCAGACTTTACGAAACAC
GGAAACCGAAGACCATTCATGTTGTTGCTCAGGTCGCAGACGTTTTGCAGCAGCAGTCGCTTCACGTTCG
CTCGCGTATCGGTGATTCATTCTGCTAACCAGTAAGGCAACCCCGCCAGCCTAGCCGGGTCCTCAACGAC
AGGAGCACGATCATGCGCACCCGTGGCCAGGACCCAACGCTGCCCGAGATCTCGATCCCGCGAAATTAAT
ACGACTCACTATAGGGAGACCACAACGGTTTCCCTCTAGAAATAATTTTGTTTAACTTTAAGAAGGAGAT
ATACCATGGCTAAAATCGTCGCCTGTAACAGCAACCTCCCACTTGCCGAAGCCGTTGCCGCGGAGCTGAA
CCTCCCCCTCTGCAACGCCACCGTGCGCCGCTTTGCGGACATGGAGGTGTTTGTAGAAATCCACGAAAAT
GTACGTGGTGAGGACGTGTTCGTTATCCAGAGCACCTGCACCCCCACCAATGATAACCTGATGGAACTGC
TGATTATGCTGGATGCGCTGCGCCGTGGTTCGGCCAAGCGTATTACAGCCGTTATGCCCTATTTTGGGTA
TGCCCGGCAGGATCGTAAATCTGGCCCGCGCACGCCCATTAGCGCCAAACTGGTGGCGAATCTGTTGGTG
GAAGCGGGCGCCAGCCGCGTGCTGACACTGGACCTGCACGCCATGCAGATTCAGGGCTTTTTTGATATTC
CGGTGGACAATCTGTACGCCGCGCCCTTGTTTGTGCGCGATATCCGCTCCCATTACGGGGACCGCGATTT
AATGATTGTCTCCCCCGATGTAGGTGGTGTGGTGCGTGCCCGCCAGCTGGCCCAGCGCCTGAACACGGAT
CTGGCCATTATTGACAAGCGGCGTGAACGCGCAGGCGTTTCCGAAGTGATGAACGTGATTGGTGATGTGC
GCGGCCGCCACTGCCTGCTGGTAGATGATATTGTGGATAGCGGTGGTTCACTGTGCAATGCAGCCCGCGC
CATTGCCGAGCAGGGTGCCGCATCTGTGGGCGCATACGTAACGCATGGTGTGCTGACAGGACACGCCGTG
GAACGCATTGCCGATTCGCCTATCGAAATGCTGACGCTGACAGACAGCATTCGCGCTACAGAGCAGGTTA
TGGCCGCACGCAATATCCGCCAGATCACTATTTCTGGCCTGCTGGCGCGCGCCATCCATGCCGTGGCGGA
TGAAAGCTCCGTTTCCTCCCTGTTTGACTCACTCGAGCACCACCACCACCACCACTGAGATCCGGCTGCT
AACAAAGCCCGAAAGGAAGCTGAGTTGGCTGCTGCCACCGCTGAGCAATAACTAGCATAACCCCTTGGGG
CCTCTAAACGGGTCTTGAGGGGTTTTTTGCTGAAAGGAGGAACTATATCCGGAT
