>Addgene plasmid #72390 | pJK631 | addgene partial sequence | sequence record 136702 | T7 5'-TAATACGACTCACTATAGGG-3'
AATAATTTTGTTTAACTTTAAGAAGGAGATATACCATGGCTAAAATCGTCGCCTGTAACAGCAACCTCCC
ACTTGCCGAAGCCGTTGCCGCGGAGCTGAACCTCCCCCTCTGCAACGCCACCGTGCGCCGCTTTGCGGAC
ATGGAGGTGTTTGTAGAAATCCACGAAAATGTACGTGGTGAGGACGTGTTCGTTATCCAGAGCACCTGCA
CCCCCACCAATGATAACCTGATGGAACTGCTGATTATGCTGGATGCGCTGCGCCGTGGTTCGGCCAAGCG
TATTACAGCCGTTATGCCCTATTTTGGGTATGCCCGGCAGGATCGTAAATCTGGCCCGCGCACGCCCATT
AGCGCCAAACTGGTGGCGAATCTGTTGGTGGAAGCGGGCGCCAGCCGCGTGCTGACACTGGACCTGCACG
CCATGCAGATTCAGGGCTTTTTTGATATTCCGGTGGACAATCTGTACGCCGCGCCCTTGTTTGTGCGCGA
TATCCGCTCCCATTACGGGGACCGCGATTTAATGATTGTCTCCCCCGATGTAGGTGGTGTGGTGCGTGCC
CGCCAGCTGGCCCAGCGCCTGAACACGGATCTGGCCATTATTGACAAGCGGCGTGAACGCGCAGGCGTTT
CCGAAGTGATGAACGTGATTGGTGATGTGCGCGGCCGCCACTGCCTGCTGGTAGATGATATTGTGGATAG
CGGTGGTTCACTGTGCAATGCAGCCCGCGCCATTGCCGAGCAGGGTGCCGCATCTGTGGGCGCATACGTA
ACGCATGGTGTGCTGACAGGACACGCCGTGGAACGCATTGCCGATTCGCCTATCGAAATGCTGACGCTGA
CAGACAGCATTCGCGCTACAGAGCAGGTTATGGCCGCACGCAATATCCGCCAGATCACTATTTCTGGCCT
GCTGGCGCGCGCCATCCATGCCGTGGCGGATGAAAGCTCCGTTTCCTCCCTGTTTGACTCACTCGAGCAC
CACCACCACCACCACTGAGATCCGGCTGCTAACAAAGCCCGAAAGGAAGCTGAGTTGGCTGCTGCCACCG
CTGAGCAATAACTAGCATAACCCCTTGGGGCCTCTAA
