>Addgene plasmid #72390 | pJK631 | addgene partial sequence | sequence record 136703 | T7term 5'-GCTAGTTATTGCTCAGCGG-3'
CTTCCTTTCGGGCTTTGTTAGCAGCCGGATCTCAGTGGTGGTGGTGGTGGTGCTCGAGTGAGTCAAACAG
GGAGGAAACGGAGCTTTCATCCGCCACGGCATGGATGGCGCGCGCCAGCAGGCCAGAAATAGTGATCTGG
CGGATATTGCGTGCGGCCATAACCTGCTCTGTAGCGCGAATGCTGTCTGTCAGCGTCAGCATTTCGATAG
GCGAATCGGCAATGCGTTCCACGGCGTGTCCTGTCAGCACACCATGCGTTACGTATGCGCCCACAGATGC
GGCACCCTGCTCGGCAATGGCGCGGGCTGCATTGCACAGTGAACCACCGCTATCCACAATATCATCTACC
AGCAGGCAGTGGCGGCCGCGCACATCACCAATCACGTTCATCACTTCGGAAACGCCTGCGCGTTCACGCC
GCTTGTCAATAATGGCCAGATCCGTGTTCAGGCGCTGGGCCAGCTGGCGGGCACGCACCACACCACCTAC
ATCGGGGGAGACAATCATTAAATCGCGGTCCCCGTAATGGGAGCGGATATCGCGCACAAACAAGGGCGCG
GCGTACAGATTGTCCACCGGAATATCAAAAAAGCCCTGAATCTGCATGGCGTGCAGGTCCAGTGTCAGCA
CGCGGCTGGCGCCCGCTTCCACCAACAGATTCGCCACCAGTTTGGCGCTAATGGGCGTGCGCGGGCCAGA
TTTACGATCCTGCCGGGCATACCCAAAATAGGGCATAACGGCTGTAATACGCTTGGCCGAACCACGGCGC
AGCGCATCCAGCATAATCAGCAGTTCCATCAGGTTATCATTGGTGGGGGTGCAGGTGCTCTGGATAACGA
ACACGTCCTCACCACGTACATTTTCGTGGATTTCTACAAACACCTCCATGTCCGCAAAGCGGCGCACGGT
GGCGTTGCAGAGGGGGAGGTTCAGCTCCGCGGCAACGGCTTCGGCAAGTGGGAGGTTGCTGTTACAGGCG
ACGATTTTAGCCATGGTATATCTCCTTCTTAAAGTTAAACAAAATTATTTCTAGAGGGAAACCGTTGTGG
TCTCCCTATAGTGAGTCGTATTAATTTCGCGGGATC
